Addgene plasmid #234883: FUGW U6 gLacZ dCas9-KRAB-T2a-GFP
Purpose: non-targeting CRISPRi control
Depositing lab: Johan Jakobsson. Depositing organization: Lund University. Publication: LINE-1 retrotransposons regulate the exit of human pluripotency and early brain development. Adami A, Garza R, Gerdes P, Johansson PA, Dorazehi F, Koutounidou S, Castilla-Vallmanya L, Atacho DAM, Sharma Y, Johansson JG, Tam O, Kirkeby A, Barker RA, Gale-Hammell M, Douse CH, Jakobsson J. bioRxiv 2025.01.17.633315 10.1101/2025.01.17.633315.
Backbone
  Vector backbone: pLV hU6-sgRNA hUbC-dCas9-KRAB-T2a-GFP
  Vector type: Mammalian Expression, Lentiviral, CRISPR
Growth in bacteria
  Bacterial resistance: Ampicillin, 100 μg/mL
  Growth temperature: 37°C
  Growth strain: NEB Stable
  Copy number: High Copy
Gene/Insert
  Gene/Insert name: L1HS gRNA
  gRNA/shRNA sequence: GTCTTCTGCGTCGCTCACGC
  Species: H. sapiens (human)
  Tag / fusion protein: GFP
  Cloning method: Restriction Enzyme; 5′ cloning site BsmBI (destroyed during cloning); 3′ cloning site BsmBI (destroyed during cloning)
  Sequencing primers: 5′ gagggcctatttcccatgattcc
Terms and licenses: Academic/Nonprofit Terms; Industry Terms: Not Available to Industry
Depositor comments: Please visit https://doi.org/10.1101/2025.01.17.633315 for bioRxiv preprint.
How to cite: FUGW U6 gLacZ dCas9-KRAB-T2a-GFP was a gift from Johan Jakobsson (Addgene plasmid # 234883 ; http://n2t.net/addgene:234883 ; RRID:Addgene_234883)
