[The description below was written by a language model from this plasmid's Addgene catalogue record and pLannotate feature annotations shown in this document.]
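Description:
FUGW U6 gLacZ dCas9-KRAB-T2a-GFP is an all-in-one lentiviral CRISPR interference vector of about 15 kb, built on the pLV hU6-sgRNA hUbC-dCas9-KRAB-T2a-GFP backbone and deposited as a non-targeting CRISPRi control. It is propagated in E. coli as a high-copy plasmid through a ColE1/pUC-type origin with ampicillin selection (AmpR). The backbone also carries an f1 origin and an SV40/EM7-driven BleoR cassette lying outside the viral region. The transfer cassette has a CMV enhancer/promoter fused to a truncated HIV-1 5' LTR, followed by the Ψ packaging signal, a partial gag sequence, the RRE for Rev-dependent export, the cPPT/CTS, a WPRE to boost transcript expression, a truncated 3' LTR and a bGH polyadenylation signal.

The payload has two expression units. A human U6 Pol III promoter, oriented opposite to the rest of the cassette, drives a guide cloned via BsmBI sites (destroyed on insertion) upstream of the S. pyogenes gRNA scaffold. The human UbC promoter drives a 3xFLAG-tagged Cas9 fused to the ZNF10 KRAB repression domain. The name and backbone identify this Cas9 as catalytically dead dCas9, and indicate that a T2A peptide, not separately annotated, links it to EGFP, so transduced cells can be identified by fluorescence. Two loxP sites flank the whole U6-guide and UbC-dCas9-KRAB-GFP region, which would permit Cre-mediated excision.

The record is inconsistent about the guide. The plasmid name and stated purpose indicate a LacZ-directed, non-targeting guide, whereas the insert field is labelled as a human L1HS gRNA. The feature table does not resolve this. The construct serves as the control in CRISPRi silencing experiments in mammalian cells.
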