Features (pLannotate 1.2.2; 38 found; start..end, strand, type, name):
     31..83      -  misc_feature   bom (fragment): basis of mobility region from pBR322
    238..617     +  enhancer       CMV enhancer: human cytomegalovirus immediate early enhancer
    618..817     +  promoter       CMV promoter: human cytomegalovirus (CMV) immediate early promoter
    835..1015    +  LTR            5' LTR (truncated): truncated 5' long terminal repeat (LTR) from HIV-1
   1062..1187    +  misc_feature   HIV-1 Ψ: packaging signal of human immunodeficiency virus type 1
   1171..1534    +  CDS            HIV-1 gag (fragment): gag protein from human immunodeficiency virus 1; gag
   1680..1913    +  misc_feature   RRE: The Rev response element (RRE) of HIV-1 allows for Rev-dependent mRNA export from the nucleus to the cytoplasm.
   2290..2390    +  CDS            Rev (fragment): human immunodeficiency virus 1 (HIV-1) Rev protein; rev; enhances nuclear export of unspliced and incompletely spliced viral mRNAs
   2440..2557    +  misc_feature   cPPT/CTS: central polypurine tract and central termination sequence of HIV-1
   2601..2634    +  protein_bind   loxP: Cre-mediated recombination occurs in the 8-bp core sequence (GCATACAT). Cre recombinase
   2645..2720    -  misc_RNA       gRNA scaffold: guide RNA scaffold for the Streptococcus pyogenes CRISPR/Cas9 system
   2750..2990    -  promoter       U6 promoter: RNA polymerase III promoter for human U6 snRNA
   3023..4234    +  promoter       UbC promoter: human ubiquitin C promoter
   4245..4263    -  misc_feature   MCS (fragment): pUC18/19 multiple cloning site
   4272..4337    +  CDS            3xFLAG: three tandem FLAG® epitope tags, followed by an enterokinase cleavage site
   4374..8477    +  CDS            Cas9: Cas9 (Csn1) endonuclease from the Streptococcus pyogenes Type II CRISPR/Cas system generates RNA-guided double strand breaks in DNA
   8544..8738    +  CDS            KRAB: Krüppel-associated box (KRAB) transcriptional repression domain from the human zinc finger protein ZNF10 (Margolin et al., 1994)
   8892..9605    +  CDS            EGFP: EGFP is a basic (constitutively fluorescent) green fluorescent protein published in 1996, derived from Aequorea victoria. It is reported to be a rapidly-maturing weak dimer with moderate acid sensitivity.
   9621..9654    +  protein_bind   loxP: Cre-mediated recombination occurs in the 8-bp core sequence (GCATACAT). Cre recombinase
   9655..9679    +  misc_feature   MCS (fragment): pBluescript multiple cloning site
   9679..10267   +  misc_feature   WPRE: woodchuck hepatitis virus posttranscriptional regulatory element
  10204..10785   +  CDS            nef (fragment): NEF_HV1H2 - Experimental evidence at protein level: Swiss-Prot protein existence level 1. Extracellular Nef protein targets CD4(+) T-lymphocytes for apoptosis by interacting with CXCR4 surface receptors. From Human immunodeficiency virus type 1 group M subtype B (isolate HXB2) (HIV-1).
  10792..10972   +  LTR            5' LTR (truncated): truncated 5' long terminal repeat (LTR) from HIV-1
  11004..11228   +  polyA_signal   bGH poly(A) signal: bovine growth hormone polyadenylation signal
  11232..11253   +  promoter       SV40 promoter (fragment): SV40 enhancer and early promoter
  11274..11702   +  rep_origin     f1 ori (sequence partly withheld): f1 bacteriophage origin of replication; arrow indicates direction of (+) strand synthesis
  11716..12045   +  promoter       SV40 promoter: SV40 enhancer and early promoter
  12093..12140   +  promoter       EM7 promoter: synthetic bacterial promoter&nbsp
  12159..12533   +  CDS            BleoR: antibiotic-binding protein; Sh ble from Streptoalloteichus hindustanus; confers resistance to bleomycin, phleomycin, and Zeocin™
  12543..12668   +  CDS            ble (fragment): BLE_KLEPN - Experimental evidence at protein level: Swiss-Prot protein existence level 1. Binding protein with a strong affinity to the bleomycin family of antibiotics. Binds to CL990; an antimitotic-antibiotic compound. From Klebsiella pneumoniae.
  12663..12784   +  polyA_signal   SV40 poly(A) signal: SV40 polyadenylation signal
  12855..12877   -  protein_bind   lac operator (fragment): The lac repressor binds to the lac operator to inhibit transcription in E. coli. This inhibition can be relieved by adding lactose or isopropyl-β-D-thiogalactopyranoside (IPTG). lac repressor encoded by lacI
  12881..12911   -  promoter       lac promoter: promoter for the E. coli lac operon
  12926..12947   -  protein_bind   CAP binding site: CAP binding activates transcription in the presence of cAMP. E. coli catabolite activator protein
  12960..13052   -  CDS            lacI (fragment): lac repressor; lacI; The lac repressor binds to the lac operator to inhibit transcription in E. coli. This inhibition can be relieved by adding lactose or isopropyl-β-D-thiogalactopyranoside (IPTG).
  13235..13823   -  rep_origin     ori: high-copy-number ColE1/pMB1/pBR322/pUC origin of replication
  13994..14854   -  CDS            AmpR: β-lactamase; bla; confers resistance to ampicillin, carbenicillin, and related antibiotics
  14855..14959   -  promoter       AmpR promoter: bla
>Addgene plasmid #234883 | FUGW U6 gLacZ dCas9-KRAB-T2a-GFP | addgene full sequence | sequence record 469073 | Addgene NGS Result
GTCGACGGATCGGGAGATCTCCCGATCCCCTATGGTGCACTCTCAGTACAATCTGCTCTGATGCCGCATA
GTTAAGCCAGTATCTGCTCCCTGCTTGTGTGTTGGAGGTCGCTGAGTAGTGCGCGAGCAAAATTTAAGCT
ACAACAAGGCAAGGCTTGACCGACAATTGCATGAAGAATCTGCTTAGGGTTAGGCGTTTTGCGCTGCTTC
GCGATGTACGGGCCAGATATACGCGTTGACATTGATTATTGACTAGTTATTAATAGTAATCAATTACGGG
GTCATTAGTTCATAGCCCATATATGGAGTTCCGCGTTACATAACTTACGGTAAATGGCCCGCCTGGCTGA
CCGCCCAACGACCCCCGCCCATTGACGTCAATAATGACGTATGTTCCCATAGTAACGCCAATAGGGACTT
TCCATTGACGTCAATGGGTGGAGTATTTACGGTAAACTGCCCACTTGGCAGTACATCAAGTGTATCATAT
GCCAAGTACGCCCCCTATTGACGTCAATGACGGTAAATGGCCCGCCTGGCATTATGCCCAGTACATGACC
TTATGGGACTTTCCTACTTGGCAGTACATCTACGTATTAGTCATCGCTATTACCATGGTGATGCGGTTTT
GGCAGTACATCAATGGGCGTGGATAGCGGTTTGACTCACGGGGATTTCCAAGTCTCCACCCCATTGACGT
CAATGGGAGTTTGTTTTGGCACCAAAATCAACGGGACTTTCCAAAATGTCGTAACAACTCCGCCCCATTG
ACGCAAATGGGCGGTAGGCGTGTACGGTGGGAGGTCTATATAAGCAGCGCGTTTTGCCTGTACTGGGTCT
CTCTGGTTAGACCAGATCTGAGCCTGGGAGCTCTCTGGCTAACTAGGGAACCCACTGCTTAAGCCTCAAT
AAAGCTTGCCTTGAGTGCTTCAAGTAGTGTGTGCCCGTCTGTTGTGTGACTCTGGTAACTAGAGATCCCT
CAGACCCTTTTAGTCAGTGTGGAAAATCTCTAGCAGTGGCGCCCGAACAGGGACTTGAAAGCGAAAGGGA
AACCAGAGGAGCTCTCTCGACGCAGGACTCGGCTTGCTGAAGCGCGCACGGCAAGAGGCGAGGGGCGGCG
ACTGGTGAGTACGCCAAAAATTTTGACTAGCGGAGGCTAGAAGGAGAGAGATGGGTGCGAGAGCGTCAGT
ATTAAGCGGGGGAGAATTAGATCGCGATGGGAAAAAATTCGGTTAAGGCCAGGGGGAAAGAAAAAATATA
AATTAAAACATATAGTATGGGCAAGCAGGGAGCTAGAACGATTCGCAGTTAATCCTGGCCTGTTAGAAAC
ATCAGAAGGCTGTAGACAAATACTGGGACAGCTACAACCATCCCTTCAGACAGGATCAGAAGAACTTAGA
TCATTATATAATACAGTAGCAACCCTCTATTGTGTGCATCAAAGGATAGAGATAAAAGACACCAAGGAAG
CTTTAGACAAGATAGAGGAAGAGCAAAACAAAAGTAAGACCACCGCACAGCAAGCGGCCGCTGATCTTCA
GACCTGGAGGAGGAGATATGAGGGACAATTGGAGAAGTGAATTATATAAATATAAAGTAGTAAAAATTGA
ACCATTAGGAGTAGCACCCACCAAGGCAAAGAGAAGAGTGGTGCAGAGAGAAAAAAGAGCAGTGGGAATA
GGAGCTTTGTTCCTTGGGTTCTTGGGAGCAGCAGGAAGCACTATGGGCGCAGCGTCAATGACGCTGACGG
TACAGGCCAGACAATTATTGTCTGGTATAGTGCAGCAGCAGAACAATTTGCTGAGGGCTATTGAGGCGCA
ACAGCATCTGTTGCAACTCACAGTCTGGGGCATCAAGCAGCTCCAGGCAAGAATCCTGGCTGTGGAAAGA
TACCTAAAGGATCAACAGCTCCTGGGGATTTGGGGTTGCTCTGGAAAACTCATTTGCACCACTGCTGTGC
CTTGGAATGCTAGTTGGAGTAATAAATCTCTGGAACAGATTTGGAATCACACGACCTGGATGGAGTGGGA
CAGAGAAATTAACAATTACACAAGCTTAATACACTCCTTAATTGAAGAATCGCAAAACCAGCAAGAAAAG
AATGAACAAGAATTATTGGAATTAGATAAATGGGCAAGTTTGTGGAATTGGTTTAACATAACAAATTGGC
TGTGGTATATAAAATTATTCATAATGATAGTAGGAGGCTTGGTAGGTTTAAGAATAGTTTTTGCTGTACT
TTCTATAGTGAATAGAGTTAGGCAGGGATATTCACCATTATCGTTTCAGACCCACCTCCCAACCCCGAGG
GGACCCGACAGGCCCGAAGGAATAGAAGAAGAAGGTGGAGAGAGAGACAGAGACAGATCCATTCGATTAG
TGAACGGATCGGCACTGCGTGCGCCAATTCTGCAGACAAATGGCAGTATTCATCCACAATTTTAAAAGAA
AAGGGGGGATTGGGGGGTACAGTGCAGGGGAAAGAATAGTAGACATAATAGCAACAGACATACAAACTAA
AGAATTACAAAAACAAATTACAAAAATTCAAAATTTTCGGGTTTATTACAGGGACAGCAGAGATCCAGTT
TGGTTAATTAATAACTTCGTATAGCATACATTATACGAAGTTATTAAAAAAAAAGCACCGACTCGGTGCC
ACTTTTTCAAGTTGATAACGGACTAGCCTTATTTTAACTTGCTATTTCTAGCTCTAAAACGTCTTCTGCG
TCGCTCACGCCGGTGTTTCGTCCTTTCCACAAGATATATAAAGCCAAGAAATCGAAATACTTTCAAGTTA
CGGTAAGCATATGATAGTCCATTTTAAAACATAATTTTAAAACTGCAAACTACCCAAGAAATTATTACTT
TCTACGTCACGTATTTTGTACTAATATCTTTGTGTTTACAGTCAAATTAATTCCAATTATCTCTCTAACA
GCCTTGTATCGTATATGCAAATATGAAGGAATCATGGGAAATAGGCCCTCTTAATTAATTAACCCGTGTC
GGCTCCAGATCTGGCCTCCGCGCCGGGTTTTGGCGCCTCCCGCGGGCGCCCCCCTCCTCACGGCGAGCGC
TGCCACGTCAGACGAAGGGCGCAGCGAGCGTCCTGATCCTTCCGCCCGGACGCTCAGGACAGCGGCCCGC
TGCTCATAAGACTCGGCCTTAGAACCCCAGTATCAGCAGAAGGACATTTTAGGACGGGACTTGGGTGACT
CTAGGGCACTGGTTTTCTTTCCAGAGAGCGGAACAGGCGAGGAAAAGTAGTCCCTTCTCGGCGATTCTGC
GGAGGGATCTCCGTGGGGCGGTGAACGCCGATGATTATATAAGGACGCGCCGGGTGTGGCACAGCTAGTT
CCGTCGCAGCCGGGATTTGGGTCGCGGTTCTTGTTTGTGGATCGCTGTGATCGTCACTTGGTGAGTAGCG
GGCTGCTGGGCTGGCCGGGGCTTTCGTGGCCGCCGGGCCGCTCGGTGGGACGGAAGCGTGTGGAGAGACC
GCCAAGGGCTGTAGTCTGGGTCCGCGAGCAAGGTTGCCCTGAACTGGGGGTTGGGGGGAGCGCAGCAAAA
TGGCGGCTGTTCCCGAGTCTTGAATGGAAGACGCTTGTGAGGCGGGCTGTGAGGTCGTTGAAACAAGGTG
GGGGGCATGGTGGGCGGCAAGAACCCAAGGTCTTGAGGCCTTCGCTAATGCGGGAAAGCTCTTATTCGGG
TGAGATGGGCTGGGGCACCATCTGGGGACCCTGACGTGAAGTTTGTCACTGACTGGAGAACTCGGTTTGT
CGTCTGTTGCGGGGGCGGCAGTTATGGCGGTGCCGTTGGGCAGTGCACCCGTACCTTTGGGAGCGCGCGC
CCTCGTCGTGTCGTGACGTCACCCGTTCTGTTGGCTTATAATGCAGGGTGGGGCCACCTGCCGGTAGGTG
TGCGGTAGGCTTTTCTCCGTCGCAGGACGCAGGGTTCGGGCCTAGGGTAGGCTCTCCTGAATCGACAGGC
GCCGGACCTCTGGTGAGGGGAGGGATAAGTGAGGCGTCAGTTTCTTTGGTCGGTTTTATGTACCTATCTT
CTTAAGTAGCTGAAGCTCCGGTTTTGAACTATGCGCTCGGGGTTGGCGAGTGTGTTTTGTGAAGTTTTTT
AGGCACCTTTTGAAATGTAATCATTTGGGTCAATATGTAATTTTCAGTGTTAGACTAGTAAATTGTCCGC
TAAATTCTGGCCGTTTTTGGCTTTTTTGTTAGACGAAGCTTGGGCTGCAGGTCGACTCTAGAGCCACCAT
GGACTACAAAGACCATGACGGTGATTATAAAGATCATGACATCGATTACAAGGATGACGATGACAAGATG
GCCCCCAAGAAGAAGAGGAAGGTGGGCCGCGGAATGGACAAGAAGTACTCCATTGGGCTCGCCATCGGCA
CAAACAGCGTCGGCTGGGCCGTCATTACGGACGAGTACAAGGTGCCGAGCAAAAAATTCAAAGTTCTGGG
CAATACCGATCGCCACAGCATAAAGAAGAACCTCATTGGCGCCCTCCTGTTCGACTCCGGGGAAACCGCC
GAAGCCACGCGGCTCAAAAGAACAGCACGGCGCAGATATACCCGCAGAAAGAATCGGATCTGCTACCTGC
AGGAGATCTTTAGTAATGAGATGGCTAAGGTGGATGACTCTTTCTTCCATAGGCTGGAGGAGTCCTTTTT
GGTGGAGGAGGATAAAAAGCACGAGCGCCACCCAATCTTTGGCAATATCGTGGACGAGGTGGCGTACCAT
GAAAAGTACCCAACCATATATCATCTGAGGAAGAAGCTTGTAGACAGTACTGATAAGGCTGACTTGCGGT
TGATCTATCTCGCGCTGGCGCATATGATCAAATTTCGGGGACACTTCCTCATCGAGGGGGACCTGAACCC
AGACAACAGCGATGTCGACAAACTCTTTATCCAACTGGTTCAGACTTACAATCAGCTTTTCGAAGAGAAC
CCGATCAACGCATCCGGAGTTGACGCCAAAGCAATCCTGAGCGCTAGGCTGTCCAAATCCCGGCGGCTCG
AAAACCTCATCGCACAGCTCCCTGGGGAGAAGAAGAACGGCCTGTTTGGTAATCTTATCGCCCTGTCACT
CGGGCTGACCCCCAACTTTAAATCTAACTTCGACCTGGCCGAAGATGCCAAGCTTCAACTGAGCAAAGAC
ACCTACGATGATGATCTCGACAATCTGCTGGCCCAGATCGGCGACCAGTACGCAGACCTTTTTTTGGCGG
CAAAGAACCTGTCAGACGCCATTCTGCTGAGTGATATTCTGCGAGTGAACACGGAGATCACCAAAGCTCC
GCTGAGCGCTAGTATGATCAAGCGCTATGATGAGCACCACCAAGACTTGACTTTGCTGAAGGCCCTTGTC
AGACAGCAACTGCCTGAGAAGTACAAGGAAATTTTCTTCGATCAGTCTAAAAATGGCTACGCCGGATACA
TTGACGGCGGAGCAAGCCAGGAGGAATTTTACAAATTTATTAAGCCCATCTTGGAAAAAATGGACGGCAC
CGAGGAGCTGCTGGTAAAGCTTAACAGAGAAGATCTGTTGCGCAAACAGCGCACTTTCGACAATGGAAGC
ATCCCCCACCAGATTCACCTGGGCGAACTGCACGCTATCCTCAGGCGGCAAGAGGATTTCTACCCCTTTT
TGAAAGATAACAGGGAAAAGATTGAGAAAATCCTCACATTTCGGATACCCTACTATGTAGGCCCCCTCGC
CCGGGGAAATTCCAGATTCGCGTGGATGACTCGCAAATCAGAAGAGACCATCACTCCCTGGAACTTCGAG
GAAGTCGTGGATAAGGGGGCCTCTGCCCAGTCCTTCATCGAAAGGATGACTAACTTTGATAAAAATCTGC
CTAACGAAAAGGTGCTTCCTAAACACTCTCTGCTGTACGAGTACTTCACAGTTTATAACGAGCTCACCAA
GGTCAAATACGTCACAGAAGGGATGAGAAAGCCAGCATTCCTGTCTGGAGAGCAGAAGAAAGCTATCGTG
GACCTCCTCTTCAAGACGAACCGGAAAGTTACCGTGAAACAGCTCAAAGAAGACTATTTCAAAAAGATTG
AATGTTTCGACTCTGTTGAAATCAGCGGAGTGGAGGATCGCTTCAACGCATCCCTGGGAACGTATCACGA
TCTCCTGAAAATCATTAAAGACAAGGACTTCCTGGACAATGAGGAGAACGAGGACATTCTTGAGGACATT
GTCCTCACCCTTACGTTGTTTGAAGATAGGGAGATGATTGAAGAACGCTTGAAAACTTACGCTCATCTCT
TCGACGACAAAGTCATGAAACAGCTCAAGAGGCGCCGATATACAGGATGGGGGCGGCTGTCAAGAAAACT
GATCAATGGGATCCGAGACAAGCAGAGTGGAAAGACAATCCTGGATTTTCTTAAGTCCGATGGATTTGCC
AACCGGAACTTCATGCAGTTGATCCATGATGACTCTCTCACCTTTAAGGAGGACATCCAGAAAGCACAAG
TTTCTGGCCAGGGGGACAGTCTTCACGAGCACATCGCTAATCTTGCAGGTAGCCCAGCTATCAAAAAGGG
AATACTGCAGACCGTTAAGGTCGTGGATGAACTCGTCAAAGTAATGGGAAGGCATAAGCCCGAGAATATC
GTTATCGAGATGGCCCGAGAGAACCAAACTACCCAGAAGGGACAGAAGAACAGTAGGGAAAGGATGAAGA
GGATTGAAGAGGGTATAAAAGAACTGGGGTCCCAAATCCTTAAGGAACACCCAGTTGAAAACACCCAGCT
TCAGAATGAGAAGCTCTACCTGTACTACCTGCAGAACGGCAGGGACATGTACGTGGATCAGGAACTGGAC
ATCAATCGGCTCTCCGACTACGACGTGGATGCCATCGTGCCCCAGTCTTTTCTCAAAGATGATTCTATTG
ATAATAAAGTGTTGACAAGATCCGATAAAAATAGAGGGAAGAGTGATAACGTCCCCTCAGAAGAAGTTGT
CAAGAAAATGAAAAATTATTGGCGGCAGCTGCTGAACGCCAAACTGATCACACAACGGAAGTTCGATAAT
CTGACTAAGGCTGAACGAGGTGGCCTGTCTGAGTTGGATAAAGCCGGCTTCATCAAAAGGCAGCTTGTTG
AGACACGCCAGATCACCAAGCACGTGGCCCAAATTCTCGATTCACGCATGAACACCAAGTACGATGAAAA
TGACAAACTGATTCGAGAGGTGAAAGTTATTACTCTGAAGTCTAAGCTGGTCTCAGATTTCAGAAAGGAC
TTTCAGTTTTATAAGGTGAGAGAGATCAACAATTACCACCATGCGCATGATGCCTACCTGAATGCAGTGG
TAGGCACTGCACTTATCAAAAAATATCCCAAGCTTGAATCTGAATTTGTTTACGGAGACTATAAAGTGTA
CGATGTTAGGAAAATGATCGCAAAGTCTGAGCAGGAAATAGGCAAGGCCACCGCTAAGTACTTCTTTTAC
AGCAATATTATGAATTTTTTCAAGACCGAGATTACACTGGCCAATGGAGAGATTCGGAAGCGACCACTTA
TCGAAACAAACGGAGAAACAGGAGAAATCGTGTGGGACAAGGGTAGGGATTTCGCGACAGTCCGGAAGGT
CCTGTCCATGCCGCAGGTGAACATCGTTAAAAAGACCGAAGTACAGACCGGAGGCTTCTCCAAGGAAAGT
ATCCTCCCGAAAAGGAACAGCGACAAGCTGATCGCACGCAAAAAAGATTGGGACCCCAAGAAATACGGCG
GATTCGATTCTCCTACAGTCGCTTACAGTGTACTGGTTGTGGCCAAAGTGGAGAAAGGGAAGTCTAAAAA
ACTCAAAAGCGTCAAGGAACTGCTGGGCATCACAATCATGGAGCGATCAAGCTTCGAAAAAAACCCCATC
GACTTTCTCGAGGCGAAAGGATATAAAGAGGTCAAAAAAGACCTCATCATTAAGCTTCCCAAGTACTCTC
TCTTTGAGCTTGAAAACGGCCGGAAACGAATGCTCGCTAGTGCGGGCGAGCTGCAGAAAGGTAACGAGCT
GGCACTGCCCTCTAAATACGTTAATTTCTTGTATCTGGCCAGCCACTATGAAAAGCTCAAAGGGTCTCCC
GAAGATAATGAGCAGAAGCAGCTGTTCGTGGAACAACACAAACACTACCTTGATGAGATCATCGAGCAAA
TAAGCGAATTCTCCAAAAGAGTGATCCTCGCCGACGCTAACCTCGATAAGGTGCTTTCTGCTTACAATAA
GCACAGGGATAAGCCCATCAGGGAGCAGGCAGAAAACATTATCCACTTGTTTACTCTGACCAACTTGGGC
GCGCCTGCAGCCTTCAAGTACTTCGACACCACCATAGACAGAAAGCGGTACACCTCTACAAAGGAGGTCC
TGGACGCCACACTGATTCATCAGTCAATTACGGGGCTCTATGAAACAAGAATCGACCTCTCTCAGCTCGG
TGGAGACAGCAGGGCTGACCCCAAGAAGAAGAGGAAGGTGGCTAGCGATGCTAAGTCACTGACTGCCTGG
TCCCGGACACTGGTGACCTTCAAGGATGTGTTTGTGGACTTCACCAGGGAGGAGTGGAAGCTGCTGGACA
CTGCTCAGCAGATCCTGTACAGAAATGTGATGCTGGAGAACTATAAGAACCTGGTTTCCTTGGGTTATCA
GCTTACTAAGCCAGATGTGATCCTCCGGTTGGAGAAGGGAGAAGAGCCCTGGCTGGTGGAGAGAGAAATT
CACCAAGAGACCCATCCTGATTCAGAGACTGCATTTGAAATCAAATCATCAGTTCCGAAAAAGAAACGCA
AAGTTGCTAGCGAGGGCAGAGGAAGTCTTCTAACATGCGGTGACGTGGAGGAGAATCCCGGCCCTGGTAC
CGTGAGCAAGGGCGAGGAGCTGTTCACCGGGGTGGTGCCCATCCTGGTCGAGCTGGACGGCGACGTAAAC
GGCCACAAGTTCAGCGTGTCCGGCGAGGGCGAGGGCGATGCCACCTACGGCAAGCTGACCCTGAAGTTCA
TCTGCACCACCGGCAAGCTGCCCGTGCCCTGGCCCACCCTCGTGACCACCCTGACCTACGGCGTGCAGTG
CTTCAGCCGCTACCCCGACCACATGAAGCAGCACGACTTCTTCAAGTCCGCCATGCCCGAAGGCTACGTC
CAGGAGCGCACCATCTTCTTCAAGGACGACGGCAACTACAAGACCCGCGCCGAGGTGAAGTTCGAGGGCG
ACACCCTGGTGAACCGCATCGAGCTGAAGGGCATCGACTTCAAGGAGGACGGCAACATCCTGGGGCACAA
GCTGGAGTACAACTACAACAGCCACAACGTCTATATCATGGCCGACAAGCAGAAGAACGGCATCAAGGTG
AACTTCAAGATCCGCCACAACATCGAGGACGGCAGCGTGCAGCTCGCCGACCACTACCAGCAGAACACCC
CCATCGGCGACGGCCCCGTGCTGCTGCCCGACAACCACTACCTGAGCACCCAGTCCGCCCTGAGCAAAGA
CCCCAACGAGAAGCGCGATCACATGGTCCTGCTGGAGTTCGTGACCGCCGCCGGGATCACTCTCGGCATG
GACGAGCTGTACAAGACCGGTTGATAATAGATAACTTCGTATAGCATACATTATACGAAGTTATGAATTC
GATATCAAGCTTATCGATAATCAACCTCTGGATTACAAAATTTGTGAAAGATTGACTGGTATTCTTAACT
ATGTTGCTCCTTTTACGCTATGTGGATACGCTGCTTTAATGCCTTTGTATCATGCTATTGCTTCCCGTAT
GGCTTTCATTTTCTCCTCCTTGTATAAATCCTGGTTGCTGTCTCTTTATGAGGAGTTGTGGCCCGTTGTC
AGGCAACGTGGCGTGGTGTGCACTGTGTTTGCTGACGCAACCCCCACTGGTTGGGGCATTGCCACCACCT
GTCAGCTCCTTTCCGGGACTTTCGCTTTCCCCCTCCCTATTGCCACGGCGGAACTCATCGCCGCCTGCCT
TGCCCGCTGCTGGACAGGGGCTCGGCTGTTGGGCACTGACAATTCCGTGGTGTTGTCGGGGAAATCATCG
TCCTTTCCTTGGCTGCTCGCCTGTGTTGCCACCTGGATTCTGCGCGGGACGTCCTTCTGCTACGTCCCTT
CGGCCCTCAATCCAGCGGACCTTCCTTCCCGCGGCCTGCTGCCGGCTCTGCGGCCTCTTCCGCGTCTTCG
CCTTCGCCCTCAGACGAGTCGGATCTCCCTTTGGGCCGCCTCCCCGCATCGATACCGTCGACCTCGAGAC
CTAGAAAAACATGGAGCAATCACAAGTAGCAATACAGCAGCTACCAATGCTGATTGTGCCTGGCTAGAAG
CACAAGAGGAGGAGGAGGTGGGTTTTCCAGTCACACCTCAGGTACCTTTAAGACCAATGACTTACAAGGC
AGCTGTAGATCTTAGCCACTTTTTAAAAGAAAAGGGGGGACTGGAAGGGCTAATTCACTCCCAACGAAGA
CAAGATATCCTTGATCTGTGGATCTACCACACACAAGGCTACTTCCCTGATTGGCAGAACTACACACCAG
GGCCAGGGATCAGATATCCACTGACCTTTGGATGGTGCTACAAGCTAGTACCAGTTGAGCAAGAGAAGGT
AGAAGAAGCCAATGAAGGAGAGAACACCCGCTTGTTACACCCTGTGAGCCTGCATGGGATGGATGACCCG
GAGAGAGAAGTATTAGAGTGGAGGTTTGACAGCCGCCTAGCATTTCATCACATGGCCCGAGAGCTGCATC
CGGACTGTACTGGGTCTCTCTGGTTAGACCAGATCTGAGCCTGGGAGCTCTCTGGCTAACTAGGGAACCC
ACTGCTTAAGCCTCAATAAAGCTTGCCTTGAGTGCTTCAAGTAGTGTGTGCCCGTCTGTTGTGTGACTCT
GGTAACTAGAGATCCCTCAGACCCTTTTAGTCAGTGTGGAAAATCTCTAGCAGGGCCCGTTTAAACCCGC
TGATCAGCCTCGACTGTGCCTTCTAGTTGCCAGCCATCTGTTGTTTGCCCCTCCCCCGTGCCTTCCTTGA
CCCTGGAAGGTGCCACTCCCACTGTCCTTTCCTAATAAAATGAGGAAATTGCATCGCATTGTCTGAGTAG
GTGTCATTCTATTCTGGGGGGTGGGGTGGGGCAGGACAGCAAGGGGGAGGATTGGGAAGACAATAGCAGG
CATGCTGGGGATGCGGTGGGCTCTATGGCTTCTGAGGCGGAAAGAACCAGCTGGGGCTCTAGGGGGTATC
CCC
[124 nt withheld, positions 11274-11397]
C
[91 nt withheld, positions 11399-11489]
A
[49 nt withheld, positions 11491-11539]
CCTTTGACGTTGGAGTCCACGTTCTTT
[37 nt withheld, positions 11567-11603]
ACCCTATCTCGGTCTATTCTTTTGATTTATAAGGGATTTTGCCGATTTCGGCCTATTGGTTAAAAAATGA
GCTGATTTAACAAAAATTTAACGCGAATTAATTCTGTGGAATGTGTGTCAGTTAGGGTGTGGAAAGTCCC
CAGGCTCCCCAGCAGGCAGAAGTATGCAAAGCATGCATCTCAATTAGTCAGCAACCAGGTGTGGAAAGTC
CCCAGGCTCCCCAGCAGGCAGAAGTATGCAAAGCATGCATCTCAATTAGTCAGCAACCATAGTCCCGCCC
CTAACTCCGCCCATCCCGCCCCTAACTCCGCCCAGTTCCGCCCATTCTCCGCCCCATGGCTGACTAATTT
TTTTTATTTATGCAGAGGCCGAGGCCGCCTCTGCCTCTGAGCTATTCCAGAAGTAGTGAGGAGGCTTTTT
TGGAGGCCTAGGCTTTTGCAAAAAGCTCCCGGGAGCTTGTATATCCATTTTCGGATCTGATCAGCACGTG
TTGACAATTAATCATCGGCATAGTATATCGGCATAGTATAATACGACAAGGTGAGGAACTAAACCATGGC
CAAGTTGACCAGTGCCGTTCCGGTGCTCACCGCGCGCGACGTCGCCGGAGCGGTCGAGTTCTGGACCGAC
CGGCTCGGGTTCTCCCGGGACTTCGTGGAGGACGACTTCGCCGGTGTGGTCCGGGACGACGTGACCCTGT
TCATCAGCGCGGTCCAGGACCAGGTGGTGCCGGACAACACCCTGGCCTGGGTGTGGGTGCGCGGCCTGGA
CGAGCTGTACGCCGAGTGGTCGGAGGTCGTGTCCACGAACTTCCGGGACGCCTCCGGGCCGGCCATGACC
GAGATCGGCGAGCAGCCGTGGGGGCGGGAGTTCGCCCTGCGCGACCCGGCCGGCAACTGCGTGCACTTCG
TGGCCGAGGAGCAGGACTGACACGTGCTACGAGATTTCGATTCCACCGCCGCCTTCTATGAAAGGTTGGG
CTTCGGAATCGTTTTCCGGGACGCCGGCTGGATGATCCTCCAGCGCGGGGATCTCATGCTGGAGTTCTTC
GCCCACCCCAACTTGTTTATTGCAGCTTATAATGGTTACAAATAAAGCAATAGCATCACAAATTTCACAA
ATAAAGCATTTTTTTCACTGCATTCTAGTTGTGGTTTGTCCAAACTCATCAATGTATCTTATCATGTCTG
TATACCGTCGACCTCTAGCTAGAGCTTGGCGTAATCATGGTCATAGCTGTTTCCTGTGTGAAATTGTTAT
CCGCTCACAATTCCACACAACATACGAGCCGGAAGCATAAAGTGTAAAGCCTGGGGTGCCTAATGAGTGA
GCTAACTCACATTAATTGCGTTGCGCTCACTGCCCGCTTTCCAGTCGGGAAACCTGTCGTGCCAGCTGCA
TTAATGAATCGGCCAACGCGCGGGGAGAGGCGGTTTGCGTATTGGGCGCTCTTCCGCTTCCTCGCTCACT
GACTCGCTGCGCTCGGTCGTTCGGCTGCGGCGAGCGGTATCAGCTCACTCAAAGGCGGTAATACGGTTAT
CCACAGAATCAGGGGATAACGCAGGAAAGAACATGTGAGCAAAAGGCCAGCAAAAGGCCAGGAACCGTAA
AAAGGCCGCGTTGCTGGCGTTTTTCCATAGGCTCCGCCCCCCTGACGAGCATCACAAAAATCGACGCTCA
AGTCAGAGGTGGCGAAACCCGACAGGACTATAAAGATACCAGGCGTTTCCCCCTGGAAGCTCCCTCGTGC
GCTCTCCTGTTCCGACCCTGCCGCTTACCGGATACCTGTCCGCCTTTCTCCCTTCGGGAAGCGTGGCGCT
TTCTCATAGCTCACGCTGTAGGTATCTCAGTTCGGTGTAGGTCGTTCGCTCCAAGCTGGGCTGTGTGCAC
GAACCCCCCGTTCAGCCCGACCGCTGCGCCTTATCCGGTAACTATCGTCTTGAGTCCAACCCGGTAAGAC
ACGACTTATCGCCACTGGCAGCAGCCACTGGTAACAGGATTAGCAGAGCGAGGTATGTAGGCGGTGCTAC
AGAGTTCTTGAAGTGGTGGCCTAACTACGGCTACACTAGAAGAACAGTATTTGGTATCTGCGCTCTGCTG
AAGCCAGTTACCTTCGGAAAAAGAGTTGGTAGCTCTTGATCCGGCAAACAAACCACCGCTGGTAGCGGTG
GTTTTTTTGTTTGCAAGCAGCAGATTACGCGCAGAAAAAAAGGATCTCAAGAAGATCCTTTGATCTTTTC
TACGGGGTCTGACGCTCAGTGGAACGAAAACTCACGTTAAGGGATTTTGGTCATGAGATTATCAAAAAGG
ATCTTCACCTAGATCCTTTTAAATTAAAAATGAAGTTTTAAATCAATCTAAAGTATATATGAGTAAACTT
GGTCTGACAGTTACCAATGCTTAATCAGTGAGGCACCTATCTCAGCGATCTGTCTATTTCGTTCATCCAT
AGTTGCCTGACTCCCCGTCGTGTAGATAACTACGATACGGGAGGGCTTACCATCTGGCCCCAGTGCTGCA
ATGATACCGCGAGACCCACGCTCACCGGCTCCAGATTTATCAGCAATAAACCAGCCAGCCGGAAGGGCCG
AGCGCAGAAGTGGTCCTGCAACTTTATCCGCCTCCATCCAGTCTATTAATTGTTGCCGGGAAGCTAGAGT
AAGTAGTTCGCCAGTTAATAGTTTGCGCAACGTTGTTGCCATTGCTACAGGCATCGTGGTGTCACGCTCG
TCGTTTGGTATGGCTTCATTCAGCTCCGGTTCCCAACGATCAAGGCGAGTTACATGATCCCCCATGTTGT
GCAAAAAAGCGGTTAGCTCCTTCGGTCCTCCGATCGTTGTCAGAAGTAAGTTGGCCGCAGTGTTATCACT
CATGGTTATGGCAGCACTGCATAATTCTCTTACTGTCATGCCATCCGTAAGATGCTTTTCTGTGACTGGT
GAGTACTCAACCAAGTCATTCTGAGAATAGTGTATGCGGCGACCGAGTTGCTCTTGCCCGGCGTCAATAC
GGGATAATACCGCGCCACATAGCAGAACTTTAAAAGTGCTCATCATTGGAAAACGTTCTTCGGGGCGAAA
ACTCTCAAGGATCTTACCGCTGTTGAGATCCAGTTCGATGTAACCCACTCGTGCACCCAACTGATCTTCA
GCATCTTTTACTTTCACCAGCGTTTCTGGGTGAGCAAAAACAGGAAGGCAAAATGCCGCAAAAAAGGGAA
TAAGGGCGACACGGAAATGTTGAATACTCATACTCTTCCTTTTTCAATATTATTGAAGCATTTATCAGGG
TTATTGTCTCATGAGCGGATACATATTTGAATGTATTTAGAAAAATAAACAAATAGGGGTTCCGCGCACA
TTTCCCCGAAAAGTGCCACCTGAC
